>Addgene plasmid #148066 | pAc5.1B-lambdaN-HA-DmPAN2-del358-467-dsRNAres_Y | depositor full sequence | sequence record 290513 | Full Sequence
CTTCAAGGAATTAATTCTATATTCTAAAAACACAAATGATACTTCTAAAAAAAATCATGAATGGCATCAA
CTCTGAATCAAATCTTTGCAGATGCACCTACTTCTCATTTCCACTGTCACATCATTTTTCCAGATCTCGC
TGCCTGTTATGTGGCCCACAAACCAAGACACGTTTTATGGCCATTAAAGCTGGCTGATCGTCGCCAAACA
CCAAATACATATCAATATGTACATTCGAGAAAGAAGCGATCAAAGAAGCGTCTTCGGGCGAGTAGGAGAA
TGCGGAGGAGAAGGAGAACGAGCTGATCTAGTATCTCTCCACAATCCAATGCCAACTGACCAACTGGCCA
TATTCGGAGCAATTTGAAGCCAATTTCCATCGCCTGGCGATCGCTCCATTCTTGGCTATATGTTTTTCAC
CGTTCCCGGGGCCATTTTCAAAGACTCGTCGGTAAGATAAGATTGTGTCACTCGCTGTCTCTCTTCATTT
GTCGAAGAATGCTGAGGAATTTCGCGATGACGTCGGCGAGTATTTTGAAGAATGAGAATAATTTGTATTT
ATACGAAAATCAGTTAGTGGAATTTTCTACAAAAACATGTTATCTATAGATAATTTTGTTGCAAAATATG
TTGACTATGACAAAGATTGTATGTATATACCTTTAATGTATTCTCATTTTCTTATGTATTTATAATGGCA
ATGATGATACTGATGATATTTTAAGATGATGCCAGACCACAGGCTGATTTCTGCGTCTTTTGCCGAACGC
AGTGCATGTGCGGTTGTTGTTTTTTGGAATAGTTTCAATTTTCGGACTGTCCGCTTTGATTTCAGTTTCT
TGGCTTATTCAAAAAGCAAAGTAAAGCCAAAAAAGCGAGATGGCAATACCAAATGCGGCAAAACGGTAGT
GGAAGGAAAGGGGTGCGGGGCAGCGGAAGGAAGGGTGGGGCGGGGCGTGGCGGGGTCTGTGGCTGGGCGC
GACGTCACCGACGTTGGAGCCACTCCTTTGACCATGTGTGCGTGTGTGTATTATTCGTGTCTCGCCACTC
GCCGGTTGTTTTTTTCTTTTTATCTCGCTCTCTCTAGCGCCATCTCGTACGCATGCTCAACGCACCGCAT
GTTGCCGTGTCCTTTATGCGTCATTTTGGCTCGAAATAGGCAATTATTTAAACAAAGATTAGTCAACGAA
AACGCTAAAATAAATAAGTCTACAATATGGTTACTTATTGCCATGTGTGTGCAGCCAACGATAGCAACAA
AAGCAACAACACAGTGGCTTTCCCTCTTTCACTTTTTGTTTGCAAGCGCGTGCGAGCAAGACGGCACGAC
CGGCAAACGCAATTACGCTGACAAAGAGCAGACGAAGTTTTGGCCGAAAAACATCAAGGCGCCTGATACG
AATGCATTTGCAATAACAATTGCGATATTTAATATTGTTTATGAAGCTGTTTGACTTCAAAACACACAAA
AAAAAAAATAAAACAAATTATTTGAAAGAGAATTAGGAATCGGACAGCTTATCGTTACGGGCTAACAGCA
CACCGAGACGAAATAGCTTACCTGACGTCACAGCCTCTGGAAGAACTGCCGCCAAGCAGAGAGAGAGAGA
AAAAGAGGGAGAGCAGCTTAGACCGCATGTGCTTGTGTGTGAGGCGTCTCTCTCTTCGTCTCCTGTTTGC
GCAAACGCATAGACTGCACTGAGAAAATCGATTACCTATTTTTTATGAATGAATATTTGCACTATTACTA
TTCAAAACTATTAAGATAGCAATCACATTCAATAGCCAAATACTATACCACCTGAGCGATGCAACGAAAT
GATCAATTTGAGCAAAAATGCTGCATATTTAGGACGGCATCATTATAGAAATGCTTCTTGCTGTGTACTT
TTCTCTCGTCTGGCAGCTGTTTCGCCGTTATTGTTAAAACCGGCTTAAGTTAGGTGTGTTTTCTACGACT
AGTGATGCCCCTACTAGAAGATGTGTGTTGCACAAATGTCCCTGAATAACCAATTTGAAGTGCAGATAGC
AGTAAACGTAAGCTAATATGAATATTATTTAACTGTAATGTTTTAATATCGCTGGACATTACTAATAAAC
CCACTATAAACACATGTACATATGTATGTTTTGGCATACAATGAGTAGTTGGGGAAAAAATGTGTAAAAG
CACCGTGACCATCACAGCATAAAGATAACCAGCTGAAGTATCGAATATGAGTAACCCCCAAATTGAATCA
CATGCCGCAACTGATAGGACCCATGGAAGTACACTCTTCATGGCGATATACAAGACACACACAAGCACGA
ACACCCAGTTGCGGAGGAAATTCTCCGTAAATGAAAACCCAATCGGCGAACAATTCATACCCATATATGG
TAAAAGTTTTGAACGCGACTTGAGAGCGGAGAGCATTGCGGCTGATAAGGTTTTAGCGCTAAGCGGGCTT
TATAAAACGGGCTGCGGGACCAGTTTTCATATCACTACCGTTTGAGTTCTTGTGCTGTGTGGATACTCCT
CCCGACACAAAGCCGCTCCATCAGCCAGCAGTCGTCTAATCCAGAGACCCCGGATCGGGGTACCAACATG
GACGCACAAACACGACGACGTGAGCGTCGCGCTGAGAAACAAGCTCAATGGAAAGCTGCAAACGGTGGAT
CTCCTCCACATATGGCTTACCCATACGATGTTCCAGATTACGCTCCTCCAAGCTTGAATTCTGCAGATAT
CATGGACTATGTCTACTGTGGAACGGATCCGATTGGAGCTAGCGAGGATATCCTGTCCGTGTACGATGCC
GGCAGTGCCCCCGGCAATGGTCATTTCAGCCCGTCCTTTAACGGCTTTAATATTGGAACGACGGACCCCG
AGTACGTCGAACTGGTCCCGGTCCTGGCTGATGGAGGTGAACATTTTGGAGTGAGCTCCGTCGCCTTTGA
TGATTATGAGGAATTGTTGTGGATGGGAAATCAAGGAGGACATGTGACCAGCTATTATACCAATAGCATG
CAAAAATATACCAGCTTCCAAGTGCATGCTACGGATATCGTCCGTGATATTAGCACGTTGGATAGCGGCG
TCTTGGCCCTGACCCAAACGAGCTTGCGCCACCAAATTCGTCGCGGCTTGCCGAAATTCACGTTTAAGAG
CAATAATATGAAAGAAATGGTCTCCATGTTGCAACTGTCGCCCCACCGCTTGGTGATGGCTGGCTTGCAA
GATGAACTGATTGATTTTGATTTGCGTACCCTGAAAGAGACGCGTATTGAACACGTCGGCGCTGGAGGCT
GTACCGTCTTGCGTAAAAACTCGCGCTACTTGTTCGCTGGAGATCAATTGGGCACCGTTACCCTGCGTGA
TTTGAATTCCTTGTCCGTGCAACATACCATTAAAACCCATACGAATATTCTGAGCGATTTTTCCGTGCAA
GGCAACTTGCTGATTAGTTGTGGCTACAGCGGAAGGCAAAATAACCTGGCCATCGACCGCTTCCTAATGG
TCTACGATCTGCGCATGCTGCGCCTGATCGCGCCCATTCAAGTGATGATTGATCCGCAGATGTTGAAGTT
CCTGCCATCGCTGACATCCCAACTGGCCGTCGTGTCCAGCTACGGCCAGGTTCAGCTGGTGGACACTGTG
GAGCTCAGCGAGCCGCGAGTATCCATGTACCAGATCAACACCAACGGCAGCCAGTGCCTCAGCTTCGACA
TTAGCTCCTCTTCACAGGCCATGGCATTTGGGGACCAGTCGGGCCACATCAACATGATTGCCGCTGTACA
AACGCCTCAGCCGCAGTTCAATGCGGAGAACGGTGTGAAAATCATTCCACGGCGGTATCGCAAAGTCGAG
CTGAAGTACACGAAGCTGGGCACCCAGGACTTTGACTTTGACCAGCATAATCAAACATGTTTCGCGGGGC
TGGAGGCAACGCTACCGAACTCCTACTGCAATGCTATGCTACAGATTTTGTATTTCACCGACGCGCTTCG
CGTGAAGCTGCTGGAGCATTCGTGCATCAAGGAGTTTTGCCTGTCCTGCGAACTAGGGTTCCTCTTCAAC
ATGCTGGATAAAAGTACCGCTTCTTCACCTTGCCAGGCCAGCAATTTCCTGCGATCTTTCCGCACTGTGC
CAGAGGCCTCGGCACTGGGATTGATTCTCACCGACCGCTCATCGAACGTCAATCTAATATCGCTGATACA
GAACTGGAACCGATTCATTTTGCATCAAATGCATTACGAAATATTCGATTCTAGCAAGAACGCATCCACC
TACAGCGGATCTGTGCAAACATCAACGAACGCGGAAAACGCGGGCTCTTCAGAAACAAGTGGCTCCTCGG
ACCTTTACGATTCCATAAGTGATGAGAACTCCAAGGAGGACGATCGGGAACGCAGTAAGATCAACGCAGA
AACTGACATCAGTAAGATCTTTGGGACCAAGCAAATCTGTATAAACCGCTGCATCAAATGCCAAGAAGAG
AAGATAAAGGAAAGCATTCTACTTGCCTGCAATTTGTCGTATCCCAACCACATCAAAGATAGTGATCAGT
ATTTCAACTTTGGCACCATTTTGAAGCGATCTCTCAGCTCCGAGAAGAGTATTCAGGCCTTCTGCGAGAG
ATGTAAGAAGTTTTCGCCAACCAATCAGAGCGTGAAGGTGACTTCGCTTCCGCAAATTCTGTCCATTAAC
TGTGGCCTCAACAACGAAAAAGACATTACCTTCCTGAAGCGCCAGCTCAATCGCTGCAGCGAAAAGACGA
CTGTTGATGCGGCCGCTTCCTTGAGCACAAGCAAGCCGTGTCGATATGGAGCCAACTGTTCGCGAAGTGA
CTGCCATTTCATGCATCCGGATCGAAAATCTCCATCGCACACAAGCCAACCGAATGCTGTCAACAATTCT
CCCAATGGACGCCAAAAGTCCTGGTTTCCCCTTACATTTACTATGGGCATCAATGACCAAGGTGAGGTGC
AGGTGCAAACTCAATCAGATGCAAGCAGTGGCAAATCGGAACAGGAGGAGGAAACGGAAAAGCCACCAAC
AAAGGGCTTGGACAACAATCGGATGTACGCGCTGCATGCCGTGGTGTGCCAAGTCGATGATGGTACCCAA
AAGAACTTGGTATCGTTGATAAATGTGCAGCGGCCATACCACACCATGAAACTGGCTGAATCTGCAGATG
ACCCTCAGAGTCAATGGTATATTTTTAATGATTTTAGCATATCGCCCGTTTCGCCACAAGAATCGGTATG
GTTCACATTGGATTGGAAAGTTCCTTGCATACTCTTCTACAGACACGTAGAGGATGACTCTGAGTCTGCT
AGTACTACTAGCTCGACCGTCACGGAAAGTGAAGAAACCATTCCATCAGAGAGCAGCAGCGGCTCGCCAA
CAAATCTATCCAACCCTTTTCTAGAGGAAATTGTGAGTCCTATGCTAGGCAACTTAAGTGCAGACGCCAC
GCTGCAGCCCCTGCAGTCAGATGAAATGCCGCAGTCGGGTGATCTGGTCGCAATGGATGCCGAGTTCGTT
ACCCTAAATCCAGAGGAAAATGAGATTCGCCCGGATGGCAAAACGGCGACCATTAAGCCATGCCACATGA
GTGTGGCCCGGATTTCATGTATACGAGGACAAGGCCCGGCTGAAGGAGTTCCATTCATGGACGATTACAT
ATCCACCCAGGAGAAGGTCGTGGACTACCTAACTCAGTTCTCGGGAATCAAGCCTGGCGACTTGGACGCT
AACTTCAGCAAAAAGCGACTGACTGCCTTGAAGTACTCATACCAGAAATTAAAATACCTCGTTGACGTAG
GAGTAATATTTGTCGGACATGGTCTGAAGAACGACTTTAGGGTCATAAACATCTATGTACCGTCGGAGCA
GATAATAGATACGGTGCACCTGTTTCACATGCCACATCATCGCATGGTTTCCCTAAGATTTCTAGCCTGG
CATTTCTTGGGTACTAAGATTCAGTCCGAGACGCACGACTCCATCGAAGATGCACGGACCACTCTGCAGC
TCTACAAGCACTATTTGAAGCTGCAGGAGGAGAAGAAGTTTGCCAACGCTCTCAAGAATCTTTACGAACG
CGGAAAGCAGCTGCAGTGGAAGGTTCCAGAGGACTGACCGCGGTTCGAAGGTAAGCCTATCCCTAACCCT
CTCCTCGGTCTCGATTCTACGCGTACCGGTCATCATCACCATCACCATTGAGTTTAAACCCGCTGATCAG
CCTCGACTGTGCCTTCTAAGGCCTGAGCTCGCTGATCAGCCTCGATCGAGGATCCAGACATGATAAGATA
CATTGATGAGTTTGGACAAACCACAACTAGAATGCAGTGAAAAAAATGCTTTATTTGTGAAATTTGTGAT
GCTATTGCTTTATTTGTAACCATTATAAGCTGCAATAAACAAGTTAACAACAACAATTGCATTCATTTTA
TGTTTCAGGTTCAGGGGGAGGTGTGGGAGGTTTTTTAAAGCAAGTAAAACCTCTACAAATGTGGTATGGC
TGATTATGATCAGTCGACCGATGCCCTTGAGAGCCTTCAACCCAGTCAGCTCCTTCCGGTGGGCGCGGGG
CATGACTATCGTCGCCGCACTTATGACTGTCTTCTTTATCATGCAACTCGTAGGACAGGTGCCGGCAGCG
CTCTGGGTCATTTTCGGCGAGGACCGCTTTCGCTGGAGCGCGACGATGATCGGCCTGTCGCTTGCGGTAT
TCGGAATCTTGCACGCCCTCGCTCAAGCCTTCGTCACTGGTCCCGCCACCAAACGTTTCGGCGAGAAGCA
GGCCATTATCGCCGGCATGGCGGCCGACGCGCTGGGCTACGTCTTGCTGGCGTTCGCGACGCGAGGCTGG
ATGGCCTTCCCCATTATGATTCTTCTCGCTTCCGGCGGCATCGGGATGCCCGCGTTGCAGGCCATGCTGT
CCAGGCAGGTAGATGACGACCATCAGGGACAGCTTCAAGGATCGCTCGCGGCTCTTACCAGCCAGCAAAA
GGCCAGGAACCGTAAAAAGGCCGCGTTGCTGGCGTTTTTCCATAGGCTCCGCCCCCCTGACGAGCATCAC
AAAAATCGACGCTCAAGTCAGAGGTGGCGAAACCCGACAGGACTATAAAGATACCAGGCGTTTCCCCCTG
GAAGCTCCCTCGTGCGCTCTCCTGTTCCGACCCTGCCGCTTACCGGATACCTGTCCGCCTTTCTCCCTTC
GGGAAGCGTGGCGCTTTCTCAATGCTCACGCTGTAGGTATCTCAGTTCGGTGTAGGTCGTTCGCTCCAAG
CTGGGCTGTGTGCACGAACCCCCCGTTCAGCCCGACCGCTGCGCCTTATCCGGTAACTATCGTCTTGAGT
CCAACCCGGTAAGACACGACTTATCGCCACTGGCAGCAGCCACTGGTAACAGGATTAGCAGAGCGAGGTA
TGTAGGCGGTGCTACAGAGTTCTTGAAGTGGTGGCCTAACTACGGCTACACTAGAAGGACAGTATTTGGT
ATCTGCGCTCTGCTGAAGCCAGTTACCTTCGGAAAAAGAGTTGGTAGCTCTTGATCCGGCAAACAAACCA
CCGCTGGTAGCGGTGGTTTTTTTGTTTGCAAGCAGCAGATTACGCGCAGAAAAAAAGGATCTCAAGAAGA
TCCTTTGATCTTTTCTACGGGGTCTGACGCTCAGTGGAACGAAAACTCACGTTAAGGGATTTTGGTCATG
AGATTATCAAAAAGGATCTTCACCTAGATCCTTTTAAATTAAAAATGAAGTTTTAAATCAATCTAAAGTA
TATATGAGTAAACTTGGTCTGACAGTTACCAATGCTTAATCAGTGAGGCACCTATCTCAGCGATCTGTCT
ATTTCGTTCATCCATAGTTGCCTGACTCCCCGTCGTGTAGATAACTACGATACGGGAGGGCTTACCATCT
GGCCCCAGTGCTGCAATGATACCGCGAGACCCACGCTCACCGGCTCCAGATTTATCAGCAATAAACCAGC
CAGCCGGAAGGGCCGAGCGCAGAAGTGGTCCTGCAACTTTATCCGCCTCCATCCAGTCTATTAATTGTTG
CCGGGAAGCTAGAGTAAGTAGTTCGCCAGTTAATAGTTTGCGCAACGTTGTTGCCATTGCTGCAGGCATC
GTGGTGTCACGCTCGTCGTTTGGTATGGCTTCATTCAGCTCCGGTTCCCAACGATCAAGGCGAGTTACAT
GATCCCCCATGTTGTGCAAAAAAGCGGTTAGCTCCTTCGGTCCTCCGATCGTTGTCAGAAGTAAGTTGGC
CGCAGTGTTATCACTCATGGTTATGGCAGCACTGCATAATTCTCTTACTGTCATGCCATCCGTAAGATGC
TTTTCTGTGACTGGTGAGTACTCAACCAAGTCATTCTGAGAATAGTGTATGCGGCGACCGAGTTGCTCTT
GCCCGGCGTCAACACGGGATAATACCGCGCCACATAGCAGAACTTTAAAAGTGCTCATCATTGGAAAACG
TTCTTCGGGGCGAAAACTCTCAAGGATCTTACCGCTGTTGAGATCCAGTTCGATGTAACCCACTCGTGCA
CCCAACTGATCTTCAGCATCTTTTACTTTCACCAGCGTTTCTGGGTGAGCAAAAACAGGAAGGCAAAATG
CCGCAAAAAAGGGAATAAGGGCGACACGGAAATGTTGAATACTCATACTCTTCCTTTTTCAATATTATTG
AAGCATTTATCAGGGTTATTGTCTCATGAGCGGATACATATTTGAATGTATTTAGAAAAATAAACAAATA
GGGGTTCCGCGCACATTTCCCCGAAAAGTGCCACCTGACGTCTAAGAAACCATTATTATCATGACATTAA
CCTATAAAAATAGGCGTATCACGAGGCCCTTTCGT
Features (pLannotate 1.2.2; 11 found; start..end, strand, type, name):
     56..2568    +  promoter       Ac5 promoter: Drosophila melanogaster actin 5C promoter
   2588..2653    +  CDS            N (fragment): REGN_LAMBD - Experimental evidence at protein level: Swiss-Prot protein existence level 1. Plays a role as a transcriptional antitermination factor that allows the virus to initiate its lytic phase. Activates expression of the delayed viral early genes by modifying host RNA polymerase (RNAP) into a form that is resistant to termination signals. This antitermination function requires the host NusA protein which serves to stabilize the interaction between antitermination protein N and host RNA polymerase. From Escherichia phage lambda (Bacteriophage lambda).
   2678..2704    +  CDS            3xHA (fragment): three tandem HA epitope tags
   2732..6124    +  CDS            PAN2 (fragment): PAN2_DROME - Experimental evidence at protein level: Swiss-Prot protein existence level 1. Catalytic subunit of the poly(A)-nuclease (PAN) deadenylation complex, one of two cytoplasmic mRNA deadenylases involved in general and miRNA-mediated mRNA turnover. PAN specifically shortens poly(A) tails of RNA and the activity is stimulated by poly(A)-binding protein (PABP). PAN deadenylation is followed by rapid degradation of the shortened mRNA tails by the CCR4-NOT complex. Deadenylated mRNAs are then degraded by two alternative mechanisms, namely exosome-mediated 3'-5' exonucleolytic degradation,
   6140..6181    +  CDS            V5 tag: epitope tag from simian virus 5
   6281..6415    -  polyA_signal   SV40 poly(A) signal: SV40 polyadenylation signal
   6438..6522    -  CDS            large T antigen (fragment): large T antigen from SV40 (simian virus 40)
   6523..6993    +  CDS            TcR (fragment): tetracycline efflux protein; tet; confers resistance to tetracycline
   7037..7625    -  rep_origin     ori: high-copy-number ColE1/pMB1/pBR322/pUC origin of replication
   7796..8656    -  CDS            AmpR: β-lactamase; bla; confers resistance to ampicillin, carbenicillin, and related antibiotics
   8657..8761    -  promoter       AmpR promoter: bla
