[The description below was written by a language model from this plasmid's Addgene catalogue record and pLannotate feature annotations shown in this document.]
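Description:
pAc5.1B-lambdaN-HA-DmPAN2-del358-467-dsRNAres_Y is an 8,855 nt insect expression plasmid for producing a tagged deletion mutant of the Drosophila melanogaster PAN2 protein in fly cells. The catalogue lists the backbone as unknown, although the name and annotated parts point to a pAc5.1-type vector. In bacteria it is maintained through a ColE1/pUC-family origin and selected with ampicillin via the bla gene and its promoter. The origin is annotated as high-copy, but the repository lists the plasmid as low copy. Short fragments of a tetracycline resistance gene and of SV40 large T antigen are also detected; these appear to be non-functional backbone remnants. No selection marker for insect cells is annotated.

Expression is driven by the constitutive Drosophila actin 5C promoter. The open reading frame begins with a fragment of the bacteriophage lambda N protein, followed by an HA epitope (annotated as a partial 3xHA match) and then the PAN2 coding sequence, the catalytic subunit of the PAN2-PAN3 deadenylase complex. According to the name, residues 358-467 are deleted and the sequence is altered to resist dsRNA-mediated knockdown. A V5 tag is annotated just downstream of PAN2, but the record does not show whether it is translated in frame. An SV40 polyadenylation signal follows.

The lambda N peptide binds BoxB RNA hairpins, so such fusions are generally used to tether a protein to a BoxB-containing reporter mRNA. The HA tag allows detection or immunoprecipitation. The dsRNA-resistant design suits complementation experiments in cells depleted of endogenous PAN2. This fits the associated study of how PAN3 recruits PAN2 for mRNA deadenylation and decay, though the record does not state what the deleted region does.
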