Addgene plasmid #148066: pAc5.1B-lambdaN-HA-DmPAN2-del358-467-dsRNAres_Y
Purpose: Insect Expression of DmPAN2-del358-467-dsRNAres
Depositing lab: Elisa Izaurralde. Depositing organization: Max Planck Institute for Developmental Biology. Publication: An asymmetric PAN3 dimer recruits a single PAN2 exonuclease to mediate mRNA deadenylation and decay. Jonas S, Christie M, Peter D, Bhandari D, Loh B, Huntzinger E, Weichenrieder O, Izaurralde E. Nat Struct Mol Biol. 2014 Jul;21(7):599-608. doi: 10.1038/nsmb.2837. Epub 2014 Jun 1. PubMed 24880343.
Backbone
  Vector backbone: Unknown
  Vector type: Insect Expression
Growth in bacteria
  Bacterial resistance: Ampicillin, 100 μg/mL
  Growth temperature: 37°C
  Growth strain: DH5alpha
  Copy number: Low Copy
Gene/Insert
  Gene/Insert name: DmPAN2-del358-467-dsRNAres
  Species: D. melanogaster (fly)
  Entrez Gene: PAN2 (a.k.a. Dmel_CG8232, A1Z7K9, CG8232, Dmel\CG8232, Pan2, pan2)
  Cloning method: Unknown
Terms and licenses: Academic/Nonprofit Terms; Industry Terms: Not Available to Industry
Depositor comments: ORF extracted from NCBI: LP04771 Plasmids from this collection were made available to the research community and donated after the lab closed. Please note that the sequence provided by the depositing laboratory may be theoretical/predicted or based on Sanger sequencing results. There may be discrepancies between sequencing results obtained by Addgene and the depositor sequence. If an Addgene verified sequence is not available, please contact before placing your order to request that our lab fully sequence the plasmid.
How to cite: pAc5.1B-lambdaN-HA-DmPAN2-del358-467-dsRNAres_Y was a gift from Elisa Izaurralde (Addgene plasmid # 148066 ; http://n2t.net/addgene:148066 ; RRID:Addgene_148066)
